>Addgene plasmid #63074 | pKG123 | depositor full sequence | sequence record 135907 | pKG123 sequence 8838 bps
CTGCAGCCTGAATATGGGCCAAACAGGATATCTGTGGTAAGCAGTTCCTGCCCCGGCTCAGGGCCAAGAA
CAGATGGAACAGCTGAATATGGGCCAAACAGGATATCTGTGGTAAGCAGTTCCTGCCCCGGCTCAGGGCC
AAGAACAGATGGTCCCCAGATGCGGTCCAGCCCTCAGCAGTTTCTAGAGAACCATCAGATGTTTCCAGGG
TGCCCCAAGGACCTGAAATGACCCTGTGCCTTATTTGAACTAACCAATCAGTTCGCTTCTCGCTTCTGTT
CGCGCGCTTCTGCTCCCCGAGCTCAATAAAAGAGCCCACAACCCCTCACTCGGGGCGCCAGTCCTCCGAT
TGACTGAGTCGCCCGGGTACCCGTGTATCCAATAAACCCTCTTGCAGTTGCATCCGACTTGTGGTCTCGC
TGTTCCTTGGGAGGGTCTCCTCTGAGTGATTGACTACCCGTCAGCGGGGGTCTTTCATTTGGGGGCTCGT
CCGGGATCGGGAGACCCCTGCCCAGGGACCACCGACCCACCACCGGGAGGTAAGCTGGCCAGCAACTTAT
CTGTGTCTGTCCGATTGTCTAGTGTCTATGACTGATTTTATGCGCCTGCGTCGGTACTAGTTAGCTAACT
AGCTCTGTATCTGGCGGACCCGTGGTGGAACTGACGAGTTCTGAACACCCGGCCGCAACCCTGGGAGACG
TCCCAGGGACTTTGGGGGCCGTTTTTGTGGCCCGACCTGAGGAAGGGAGTCGATGTGGAATCCGACCCCG
TCAGGATATGTGGTTCTGGTAGGAGACGAGAACCTAAAACAGTTCCCGCCTCCGTCTGAATTTTTGCTTT
CGGTTTGGAACCGAAGCCGCGCGTCTTGTCTGCTGCAGCATCGTTCTGTGTTGTCTCTGTCTGACTGTGT
TTCTGTATTTGTCTGAAAATTAGGGCCAGACTGTTACCACTCCCTTAAGTTTGACCTTAGATCACTGGAA
AGATGTCGAGCGGCTCGCTCACAACCAGTCGGTAGATGTCAAGAAGAGACGTTGGGTTACCTTCTGCTCT
GCAGAATGGCCAACCTTTAACGTCGGATGGCCGCGAGACGGCACCTTTAACCGAGACCTCATCACCCAGG
TTAAGATCAAGGTCTTTTCACCTGGCCCGCATGGACACCCAGACCAGGTCCCCTACATCGTGACCTGGGA
AGCCTTGGCTTTTGACCCCCCTCCCTGGGTCAAGCCCTTTGTACACCCTAAGCCTCCGCCTCCTCTTCTT
CCATCCGCGCCGTCTCTCCCCCTTGAACCTCCTCTTTCGACCCCGCCTCAATCCTCCCTTTATCCAGCCC
TCACTCCTTCTCTAGGCGCCGGCCGGATCCCAGTGTGGTGGTACGCTACCGGTCGCCACCATGGTGAGCA
AGGGCGAGGAGGATAACATGGCCATCATCAAGGAGTTCATGCGCTTCAAGGTGCACATGGAGGGCTCCGT
GAACGGCCACGAGTTCGAGATCGAGGGCGAGGGCGAGGGCCGCCCCTACGAGGGCACCCAGACCGCCAAG
CTGAAGGTGACCAAGGGTGGCCCCCTGCCCTTCGCCTGGGACATCCTGTCCCCTCAGTTCATGTACGGCT
CCAAGGCCTACGTGAAGCACCCCGCCGACATCCCCGACTACTTGAAGCTGTCCTTCCCCGAGGGCTTCAA
GTGGGAGCGCGTGATGAACTTCGAGGACGGCGGCGTGGTGACCGTGACCCAGGACTCCTCCCTGCAGGAC
GGCGAGTTCATCTACAAGGTGAAGCTGCGCGGCACCAACTTCCCCTCCGACGGCCCCGTAATGCAGAAGA
AGACCATGGGCTGGGAGGCCTCCTCCGAGCGGATGTACCCCGAGGACGGCGCCCTGAAGGGCGAGATCAA
GCAGAGGCTGAAGCTGAAGGACGGCGGCCACTACGACGCTGAGGTCAAGACCACCTACAAGGCCAAGAAG
CCCGTGCAGCTGCCCGGCGCCTACAACGTCAACATCAAGTTGGACATCACCTCCCACAACGAGGACTACA
CCATCGTGGAACAGTACGAACGCGCCGAGGGCCGCCACTCCACCGGCGGCATGGACGAGCTGTACAAGTC
CGGAGGGGATCGGTGGAGCTCCACCGGTGGCGGCCGCTCTAGAGAGAATCTTTATTTTCAGGGCGCCGCC
AAATTCAAAGAAACCGCTGCTGCTAAATTCGAACGCCAGCACATGGACAGCGGAGGTGGAGGTACTAGTC
TCGAGATGGCTGCGTCCGGTCTGGATCATCTCAAAAATGGCTACAGAAGAAGATTTTGTCGACCTTCCAG
GGCACGTGACATTAACACAGAGCAAGGCCAGAATGTTCTGGAAATCTTACAAGACTGTTTTGAAGAAAAA
AGTCTTGCCAATGATTTTAGTACAAATTCTACAAAATCAGTGCCTAATTCAACACGCAAAATAAAAGACA
CTTGTATTCAGTCACCAAGCAAAGAGTGCCAGAAATCACATCCAAAGTCAGTTCCAGTTTCTTCAAAGAA
GAAAGAAGCCTCTCTACAGTTTGTTGTAGAACCAAGTGAAGCCACAAACAGATCAGTTCAGGCCCATGAA
GTTCATCAGAAAATTCTGGCAACTGATGTTAGTTCCAAAAATACACCTGACTCGAAAAAAATATCAAGTA
GAAACATAAATGATCATCACAGTGAAGCTGATGAAGAATTTTACTTATCCGTTGGCTCACCTTCTGTTCT
TTTGGATGCAAAAACATCTGTATCACAAAATGTTATTCCATCTAGTGCCAAAAAGAGAGAGACTTACACT
TTTGAAAATTCAGTAAATATGCTGCCTTCAAGTACAGAGGTTTCAGTTAAAACCAAAAAAAGGTTAAACT
TTGATGATAAAGTTATGTTAAAGAAAATAGAAATAGATAATAAAGTATCAGATGAAGAGGATAAAACATC
GGAAGGACAAGAAAGAAAACCATCAGGATCATCTCAGAATAGAATACGAGATTCAGAATATGAAATTCAA
CGACAAGCTAAAAAAAGTTTTTCAACATTGTTTTTAGAAACAGTAAAACGAAAAAGTGAATCCAGTCCCA
TTGTTAGGCATGCGGCAACTGCTCCACCTCATTCGTGTCCTCCCGATGATACGAAGTTGATAGAGGATGA
ATTTATAATTGATGAGTCGGATCAAAGTTTTGCCAGTAGATCTTGGATTACAATACCAAGAAAGGCAGGG
TCTCTGAAACAACGCACAATATCCCCGGCTGAGAGCACTGCACTCTTTCAAGGTAGAAAGTCAAGAGAAA
AGCATCATAATATATTACCTAAGACTTTGGCAAATGACAAACATTCCCATAAACCTCACCCAGTAGAGAC
ATCTCAGCCCTCTGATAAAACAGTACTGGATACAAGTTATGCTTTGATAGATGAAACAGTAAATAATTAT
AGATCTACAAAATATGAAATGTATTCCAAGAATGCAGAAAAACCATCTAGAAGCAAAAGGACTATAAAAC
AAAAACAGAGAAGAAAATTCATGGCTAAACCAGCTGAAGAACAGCTTGATGTGGGACAGTCTAAAGATGA
AAACATACATACATCACATATTACCCAAGACGAATTTCAAAGAAATTCAGACAGAAATATGGAAGAGCAT
GAAGAGATGGGAAATGATTGTGTTTCCAAAAAACAGATGCCACCTGTGGGAAGCAAGAAAAGTAGCACTA
GAAAAGATAAGGAAGAATCTAAAAAGAAGCGCTTTTCCAGTGAGTCCAAGAACAAACTTGTACCTGAAGA
AGTGACTTCAACTGTCACGAAAAGTCGAAGAATTTCCAGGCGTCCATCTGATTGGTGGGTGGTAAAATCA
GAGGAGAGTCCTGTTTATAGCAATTCTTCAGTAAGAAATGAATTACCAATGCATCACAATAGTAGCCGAA
AATCTACTAAGAAAACAAATCAGTCATCTAAGAATATTAGGAAAAAAACTATTCCACTTAAAAGGCAGAA
GACAGCAACTAAAGGCAACCAAAGAGTACAGAAGTTTTTAAATGCTGAAGGTTCTGGAGGTATCGTTGGT
CATGATGAAATTTCCAGATGTTCACTGAGTGAGCCATTGGAAAGTGATGAGGCAGACTTGGCTAAGAAGA
AAAATCTTGATTGTTCTAGATCTACAAGAAGCTCAAAGAATGAAGATAACATTATGACTGCACAGAATGT
TCCCCTAAAGCCTCAGACCAGTGGATATACATGTAATATACCAACAGAGTCAAACTTGGATTCTGGAGAG
CATAAGACTTCAGTTTTAGAGGAAAGTGGACCTTCCAGGCTCAATAATAATTATTTAATGTCTGGAAAGA
ATGATGTGGATGATGAGGAAGTTCATGGAAGTTCAGATGACTCAAAACAATCTAAAGTGATACCAAAGAA
CAGAATCCATCACAAACTAGTATTGCCCTCCAACACACCAAATGTTCGCAGGACCAAGAGAACACGTTTG
AAACCTTTGGAGTACTGGCGAGGAGAGCGAATAGATTATCAAGGAAGGCCATCAGGAGGATTCGTGATTA
GTGGAGTACTATCTCCAGACACAATATCGTCTAAAAGGAAGGCAAAAGAAAATATTGGAAAAGTCAACAA
AAAATCTAATAAGAAAAGGATCTGTCTTGATAACGATGAAAGAAAGACTAACTTAATGGTAAATCTAGGT
ATACCTCTTGGAGATCCTTTGCAGCCAACGAGGGTAAAGGACCCAGAAACAAGAGAGATTATTCTCATGG
ATCTTGTAAGGCCACAAGATACATATCAATTTTTTGTTAAGCATGGTGAGTTGAAGGTATACAAGACATT
GGATACACCCTTTTTTTCTACTGGGAAATTGATATTAGGACCACAAGAAGAAAAGGGAAAGCAGCATGTT
GGCCAGGATATATTGGTTTTTTATGTTAACTTTGGTGACCTTTTGTGTACTTTACATGAAACACCTTATA
TATTAAGTACTGGGGATTCGTTCTATGTTCCTTCAGGTAACTATTATAACATCAAAAATCTCCGGAATGA
GGAAAGTGTTCTTCTTTTTACTCAGATAAAAAGATGAGAATTCTGCAGTCGACGGTACCGCGGGCCCGGG
ATCCACCGGATCTAGATAACTGATCATAATCAGCCATACCACATTTGTAGAGGTTTTACTTGCTTTAAAA
AACCTCCCACACCTCCCCCTGAACCTGAAACATAAAATGAATGCAATTCGCCAGCACAGTGGTCGACCCT
GTGGAATGTGTGTCAGTTAGGGTGTGGAAAGTCCCCAGGCTCCCCAGCAGGCAGAAGTATGCAAAGCATG
CATCTCAATTAGTCAGCAACCAGGTGTGGAAAGTCCCCAGGCTCCCCAGCAGGCAGAAGTATGCAAAGCA
TGCATCTCAATTAGTCAGCAACCATAGTCCCGCCCCTAACTCCGCCCATCCCGCCCCTAACTCCGCCCAG
TTCCGCCCATTCTCCGCCCCATGGCTGACTAATTTTTTTTATTTATGCAGAGGCCGAGGCCGCCTCGGCC
TCTGAGCTATTCCAGAAGTAGTGAGGAGGCTTTTTTGGAGGCCTAGGCTTTTGCAAAAAGCTTGAGCACG
TGTTGACAATTAATCATCGGCATAGTATATCGGCATAGTATAATACGACAAGGTGAGGAACTAAACCATG
GCCAAGCCTTTGTCTCAAGAAGAATCCACCCTCATTGAAAGAGCAACGGCTACAATCAACAGCATCCCCA
TCTCTGAAGACTACAGCGTCGCCAGCGCAGCTCTCTCTAGCGACGGCCGCATCTTCACTGGTGTCAATGT
ATATCATTTTACTGGGGGACCTTGTGCAGAACTCGTGGTGCTGGGCACTGCTGCTGCTGCGGCAGCTGGC
AACCTGACTTGTATCGTCGCGATCGGAAATGAGAACAGGGGCATCTTGAGCCCCTGCGGACGGTGCCGAC
AGGTGCTTCTCGATCTGCATCCTGGGATCAAAGCCATAGTGAAGGACAGTGATGGACAGCCGACGGCAGT
TGGGATTCGTGAATTGCTGCCCTCTGGTTATGTGTGGGAGGGCTAAGCACTTCATCGATAAAATAAAAGA
TTTTATTTAGTCTCCAGAAAAAGGGGGGAATGAAAGACCCCACCTGTAGGTTTGGCAAGCTAGCTTAAGT
AACGCCATTTTGCAAGGCATGGAAAAATACATAACTGAGAATAGAGAAGTTCAGATCAAGGTCAGGAACA
GATGGAACAGCTGAATATGGGCCAAACAGGATATCTGTGGTAAGCAGTTCCTGCCCCGGCTCAGGGCCAA
GAACAGATGGAACAGCTGAATATGGGCCAAACAGGATATCTGTGGTAAGCAGTTCCTGCCCCGGCTCAGG
GCCAAGAACAGATGGTCCCCAGATGCGGTCCAGCCCTCAGCAGTTTCTAGAGAACCATCAGATGTTTCCA
GGGTGCCCCAAGGACCTGAAATGACCCTGTGCCTTATTTGAACTAACCAATCAGTTCGCTTCTCGCTTCT
GTTCGCGCGCTTCTGCTCCCCGAGCTCAATAAAAGAGCCCACAACCCCTCACTCGGGGCGCCAGTCCTCC
GATTGACTGAGTCGCCCGGGTACCCGTGTATCCAATAAACCCTCTTGCAGTTGCATCCGACTTGTGGTCT
CGCTGTTCCTTGGGAGGGTCTCCTCTGAGTGATTGACTACCCGTCAGCGGGGGTCTTTCATTTCCGACTT
GTGGTCTCGCTGCCTTGGGAGGGTCTCCTCTGAGTGATTGACTACCCGTCAGCGGGGGTCTTCACATGCA
GCATGTATCAAAATTAATTTGGTTTTTTTTCTTAAGTATTTACATTAAATGGCCATAGTTGCATTAATGA
ATCGGCCAACGCGCGGGGAGAGGCGGTTTGCGTATTGGCGCTCTTCCGCTTCCTCGCTCACTGACTCGCT
GCGCTCGGTCGTTCGGCTGCGGCGAGCGGTATCAGCTCACTCAAAGGCGGTAATACGGTTATCCACAGAA
TCAGGGGATAACGCAGGAAAGAACATGTGAGCAAAAGGCCAGCAAAAGGCCAGGAACCGTAAAAAGGCCG
CGTTGCTGGCGTTTTTCCATAGGCTCCGCCCCCCTGACGAGCATCACAAAAATCGACGCTCAAGTCAGAG
GTGGCGAAACCCGACAGGACTATAAAGATACCAGGCGTTTCCCCCTGGAAGCTCCCTCGTGCGCTCTCCT
GTTCCGACCCTGCCGCTTACCGGATACCTGTCCGCCTTTCTCCCTTCGGGAAGCGTGGCGCTTTCTCATA
GCTCACGCTGTAGGTATCTCAGTTCGGTGTAGGTCGTTCGCTCCAAGCTGGGCTGTGTGCACGAACCCCC
CGTTCAGCCCGACCGCTGCGCCTTATCCGGTAACTATCGTCTTGAGTCCAACCCGGTAAGACACGACTTA
TCGCCACTGGCAGCAGCCACTGGTAACAGGATTAGCAGAGCGAGGTATGTAGGCGGTGCTACAGAGTTCT
TGAAGTGGTGGCCTAACTACGGCTACACTAGAAGGACAGTATTTGGTATCTGCGCTCTGCTGAAGCCAGT
TACCTTCGGAAAAAGAGTTGGTAGCTCTTGATCCGGCAAACAAACCACCGCTGGTAGCGGTGGTTTTTTT
GTTTGCAAGCAGCAGATTACGCGCAGAAAAAAAGGATCTCAAGAAGATCCTTTGATCTTTTCTACGGGGT
CTGACGCTCAGTGGAACGAAAACTCACGTTAAGGGATTTTGGTCATGAGATTATCAAAAAGGATCTTCAC
CTAGATCCTTTTAAATTAAAAATGAAGTTTGCGGCCGCAAATCAATCTAAAGTATATATGAGTAAACTTG
GTCTGACAGTTACCAATGCTTAATCAGTGAGGCACCTATCTCAGCGATCTGTCTATTTCGTTCATCCATA
GTTGCCTGACTCCCCGTCGTGTAGATAACTACGATACGGGAGGGCTTACCATCTGGCCCCAGTGCTGCAA
TGATACCGCGAGACCCACGCTCACCGGCTCCAGATTTATCAGCAATAAACCAGCCAGCCGGAAGGGCCGA
GCGCAGAAGTGGTCCTGCAACTTTATCCGCCTCCATCCAGTCTATTAATTGTTGCCGGGAAGCTAGAGTA
AGTAGTTCGCCAGTTAATAGTTTGCGCAACGTTGTTGCCATTGCTACAGGCATCGTGGTGTCACGCTCGT
CGTTTGGTATGGCTTCATTCAGCTCCGGTTCCCAACGATCAAGGCGAGTTACATGATCCCCCATGTTGTG
CAAAAAAGCGGTTAGCTCCTTCGGTCCTCCGATCGTTGTCAGAAGTAAGTTGGCCGCAGTGTTATCACTC
ATGGTTATGGCAGCACTGCATAATTCTCTTACTGTCATGCCATCCGTAAGATGCTTTTCTGTGACTGGTG
AGTACTCAACCAAGTCATTCTGAGAATAGTGTATGCGGCGACCGAGTTGCTCTTGCCCGGCGTCAACACG
GGATAATACCGCGCCACATAGCAGAACTTTAAAAGTGCTCATCATTGGAAAACGTTCTTCGGGGCGAAAA
CTCTCAAGGATCTTACCGCTGTTGAGATCCAGTTCGATGTAACCCACTCGTGCACCCAACTGATCTTCAG
CATCTTTTACTTTCACCAGCGTTTCTGGGTGAGCAAAAACAGGAAGGCAAAATGCCGCAAAAAAGGGAAT
AAGGGCGACACGGAAATGTTGAATACTCATACTCTTCCTTTTTCAATATTATTGAAGCATTTATCAGGGT
TATTGTCTCATGAGCGGATACATATTTGAATGTATTTAGAAAAATAAACAAATAGGGGTTCCGCGCACAT
TTCCCCGAAAAGTGCCAC
Features (pLannotate 1.2.2; 19 found; start..end, strand, type, name):
      8..477     +  LTR            LTR: long terminal repeat from Moloney murine leukemia virus
    601..875     +  misc_feature   MESV Ψ (fragment): packaging signal of murine embryonic stem cell virus
    934..1350    +  CDS            gag (truncated): truncated Moloney murine leukemia virus (MMLV) gag gene lacking the start codon
   1391..2098    +  CDS            mCherry: mCherry is a basic (constitutively fluorescent) red fluorescent protein published in 2004, derived from Discosoma sp.. It is reported to be a very rapidly-maturing monomer with low acid sensitivity.
   2125..2143    +  misc_feature   MCS (fragment): pBluescript multiple cloning site
   2144..2163    +  CDS            capTEV™ (fragment): composite tag for in vivo biotinylation, TEV protease cleavage, and 6xHis tagging
   2177..2221    +  CDS            S-Tag: affinity and epitope tag derived from pancreatic ribonuclease A
   2246..5074    +  CDS            CENPC: CENPC_HUMAN - Also known as CENPC1, ICEN7. Experimental evidence at protein level: Swiss-Prot protein existence level 1. Component of the CENPA-NAC (nucleosome-associated) complex, a complex that plays a central role in assembly of kinetochore proteins, mitotic progression and chromosome segregation. The CENPA-NAC complex recruits the CENPA-CAD (nucleosome distal) complex and may be involved in incorporation of newly synthesized CENPA into centromeres. CENPC recruits DNA methylation and DNMT3B to both centromeric and pericentromeric satellite repeats and regulates the histone code in these reg
   5078..5114    +  misc_feature   MCS (fragment): multiple cloning site
   5131..5215    +  CDS            large T antigen (fragment): large T antigen from SV40 (simian virus 40)
   5258..5587    +  promoter       SV40 promoter: SV40 enhancer and early promoter
   5602..5649    +  promoter       EM7 promoter: synthetic bacterial promoter&nbsp
   5668..6066    +  CDS            BSD: blasticidin S deaminase; Aspergillus terreus BSD; confers resistance to blasticidin
   6119..6712    +  LTR            LTR: long terminal repeat from Moloney murine leukemia virus
   6721..6767    +  LTR            5' LTR (truncated) (fragment): truncated long terminal repeat from Moloney murine sarcoma virus
   6850..6898    -  CDS            lacI (fragment): lac repressor; lacI; The lac repressor binds to the lac operator to inhibit transcription in E. coli. This inhibition can be relieved by adding lactose or isopropyl-β-D-thiogalactopyranoside (IPTG).
   7084..7672    -  rep_origin     ori: high-copy-number ColE1/pMB1/pBR322/pUC origin of replication
   7850..8710    -  CDS            AmpR: β-lactamase; bla; confers resistance to ampicillin, carbenicillin, and related antibiotics
   8711..8815    -  promoter       AmpR promoter: bla
