[The description below was written by a language model from this plasmid's Addgene catalogue record and pLannotate feature annotations shown in this document.]
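Description:
pKG123 is a Moloney murine leukemia virus-based retroviral expression vector built on the pBABEblast backbone, designed to deliver a tagged version of human CENP-C into mammalian cells. In bacteria it is maintained as a high-copy plasmid through a ColE1/pUC-type origin and selected with ampicillin via the β-lactamase gene and its own promoter.

The proviral region is bounded by MMLV long terminal repeats. Downstream of the 5′ LTR lie a packaging signal and a truncated gag segment lacking its start codon, which together allow the transcribed genomic RNA to be encapsidated when viral proteins are supplied in trans by a packaging cell line. No separate internal promoter is annotated upstream of the fusion gene, consistent with LTR-driven transcription as is usual for pBABE vectors. The open reading frame begins with mCherry, followed by a short linker containing a TEV protease cleavage site (annotated as a fragment of a composite TEV tag) and an S-tag, and then the full CENP-C coding sequence of about 2.8 kb, cloned between XhoI and EcoRI sites. CENP-C is a kinetochore protein of the CENP-A nucleosome-associated complex involved in kinetochore assembly and chromosome segregation. A second cassette, in which the SV40 enhancer/early promoter (with a bacterial EM7 promoter) drives blasticidin S deaminase, permits blasticidin selection of transduced cells.

The N-terminal mCherry-TEV-S arrangement is a localization and affinity purification (LAP) tag. The red fluorescent protein reports the fusion's subcellular localization, and the tag also supports affinity purification of CENP-C and associated proteins, with the TEV site permitting protease release between steps.
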