Addgene plasmid #63074: pKG123
Purpose: Retroviral expression of mCherry-TEV-S-tag CENP-C for protein localization and affinity purification (LAP)
Depositing lab: Iain Cheeseman. Depositing organization: Whitehead Institute for Biomedical Research.
Backbone
  Vector backbone: pBABEblast
  Vector type: Mammalian Expression, Retroviral
  Selectable markers: Blasticidin
Growth in bacteria
  Bacterial resistance: Ampicillin, 100 μg/mL
  Growth temperature: 37°C
  Growth strain: DH5alpha
  Copy number: High Copy
Gene/Insert
  Gene/Insert name: CENP-C
  Species: H. sapiens (human)
  Insert size (bp): 2832
  Entrez Gene: CENPC (a.k.a. CENP-C, CENPC1, MIF2, hcp-4)
  Tag / fusion protein: mCherry (N terminal on backbone); TEV-S (N terminal on backbone)
  Cloning method: Restriction Enzyme; 5′ cloning site XhoI (not destroyed); 3′ cloning site EcoRI (not destroyed)
  Sequencing primers: 5′ mCherry-F; 3′ pBABE-3
Terms and licenses: Academic/Nonprofit Terms; Industry Terms: Not Available to Industry
How to cite: pKG123 was a gift from Iain Cheeseman (Addgene plasmid # 63074 ; http://n2t.net/addgene:63074 ; RRID:Addgene_63074)
