>Addgene plasmid #63074 | pKG123 | addgene partial sequence | sequence record 108267 | pBABE3 5'-ACCCTAACTGACACACATTCC-3'
TTCAGGGGGAGGTGTGGGAGGTTTTTTAAAGCAAGTAAAACCTCTACAAATGTGGTATGGCTGATTATGA
TCAGTTATCTAGATCCGGTGGATCCCGGGCCCGCGGTACCGTCGACTGCAGAATTCTCATCTTTTTATCT
GAGTAAAAAGAAGAACACTTTCCTCATTCCGGAGATTTTTGATGTTATAATAGTTACCTGAAGGAACATA
GAACGAATCCCCAGTACTTAATATATAAGGTGTTTCATGTAAAGTACACAAAAGGTCACCAAAGTTAACA
TAAAAAACCAATATATCCTGGCCAACATGCTGCTTTCCCTTTTCTTCTTGTGGTCCTAATATCAATTTCC
CAGTAGAAAAAAAGGGTGTATCCAATGTCTTGTATACCTTCAACTCACCATGCTTAACAAAAAATTGATA
TGTATCTTGTGGCCTTACAAGATCCATGAGAATAATCTCTCTTGTTTCTGGGTCCTTTACCCTCGTTGGC
TGCAAAGGATCTCCAAGAGGTATACCTAGATTTACCATTAAGTTAGTCTTTCTTTCATCGTTATCAAGAC
AGATCCTTTTCTTATTAGATTTTTTGTTGACTTTTCCAATATTTTCTTTTGCCTTCCTTTTAGACGATAT
TGTGTCTGGAGATAGTACTCCACTAATCACGAATCCTCCTGATGGCCTTCCTTGATAATCTATTCGCTCT
CCTCGCCAGTACTCCAAAGGTTTCAAACGTGTTCTCTTGGTCCTGCG
