>Addgene plasmid #63074 | pKG123 | addgene partial sequence | sequence record 135906 | pBABE5 5'-CTTTATCCAGCCCTCAC-3'
GGTGGATCGCTACCGGTCGCCACCATGGTGAGCAAGGGCGAGGAGGATAACATGGCCATCATCAAGGAGT
TCATGCGCTTCAAGGTGCACATGGAGGGCTCCGTGAACGGCCACGAGTTCGAGATCGAGGGCGAGGGCGA
GGGCCGCCCCTACGAGGGCACCCAGACCGCCAAGCTGAAGGTGACCAAGGGTGGCCCCCTGCCCTTCGCC
TGGGACATCCTGTCCCCTCAGTTCATGTACGGCTCCAAGGCCTACGTGAAGCACCCCGCCGACATCCCCG
ACTACTTGAAGCTGTCCTTCCCCGAGGGCTTCAAGTGGGAGCGCGTGATGAACTTCGAGGACGGCGGCGT
GGTGACCGTGACCCAGGACTCCTCCCTGCAGGACGGCGAGTTCATCTACAAGGTGAAGCTGCGCGGCACC
AACTTCCCCTCCGACGGCCCCGTAATGCAGAAGAAGACCATGGGCTGGGAGGCCTCCTCCGAGCGGATGT
ACCCCGAGGACGGCGCCCTGAAGGGCGAGATCAAGCAGAGGCTGAAGCTGAAGGACGGCGGCCACTACGA
CGCTGAGGTCAAGACCACCTACAAGGCCAAGAAGCCCGTGCAGCTGCCCGGCGCCTACAACGTCAACATC
AAGTTGGACATCACCTCCCACAACGAGGACTACACCATCGTGGAACAGTACGAACGCGCCGAGGGCCGCC
ACTCCACCGGCGGCATGGACGAGCTGTACAAGTCCGGAGGGGATCGGTGGAGCTCCACCGGTGGCGGCCG
CTCTAGAGAGAATCTTTATTTTCAGGGCGCCGCCAAATTCAAAGAAACCGCTGCTGCTAAATTCGAACGC
CAGCACATGGACAGCGGA
